>Addgene plasmid #187909 | TFAM-SNAPf | addgene full sequence | sequence record 391257 | Addgene NGS Result
GACGGATCGGGAGATCTCCCGATCCCCTATGGTGCACTCTCAGTACAATCTGCTCTGATGCCGCATAGTT
AAGCCAGTATCTGCTCCCTGCTTGTGTGTTGGAGGTCGCTGAGTAGTGCGCGAGCAAAATTTAAGCTACA
ACAAGGCAAGGCTTGACCGACAATTGCATGAAGAATCTGCTTAGGGTTAGGCGTTTTGCGCTGCTTCGCG
ATGTACGGGCCAGATATACGCGTTGACATTGATTATTGACTAGTTATTAATAGTAATCAATTACGGGGTC
ATTAGTTCATAGCCCATATATGGAGTTCCGCGTTACATAACTTACGGTAAATGGCCCGCCTGGCTGACCG
CCCAACGACCCCCGCCCATTGACGTCAATAATGACGTATGTTCCCATAGTAACGCCAATAGGGACTTTCC
ATTGACGTCAATGGGTGGAGTATTTACGGTAAACTGCCCACTTGGCAGTACATCAAGTGTATCATATGCC
AAGTACGCCCCCTATTGACGTCAATGACGGTAAATGGCCCGCCTGGCATTATGCCCAGTACATGACCTTA
TGGGACTTTCCTACTTGGCAGTACATCTACGTATTAGTCATCGCTATTACCATGGTGATGCGGTTTTGGC
AGTACATCAATGGGCGTGGATAGCGGTTTGACTCACGGGGATTTCCAAGTCTCCACCCCATTGACGTCAA
TGGGAGTTTGTTTTGGCACCAAAATCAACGGGACTTTCCAAAATGTCGTAACAACTCCGCCCCATTGACG
CAAATGGGCGGTAGGCGTGTACGGTGGGAGGTCTATATAAGCAGAGCTCTCTGGCTAACTAGAGAACCCA
CTGCTTACTGGCTTATCGAAATTAATACGACTCACTATAGGGAGACCCAAGCTTGGTACCGAGCTCGGAT
CGTCGCTAGCACCATGGCGTTTCTCCGAAGCATGTGGGGCGTGCTGAGTGCCCTGGGAAGGTCTGGAGCA
GAGCTGTGCACCGGCTGTGGAAGTCGACTGCGCTCCCCCTTCAGTTTTGTGTATTTACCGAGGTGGTTTT
CATCTGTCTTGGCAAGTTGTCCAAAGAAACCTGTAAGTTCTTACCTTCGATTTTCTAAAGAACAACTACC
CATATTTAAAGCTCAGAACCCAGATGCAAAAACTACAGAACTAATTAGAAGAATTGCCCAACGTTGGAGG
GAACTTCCTGATTCAAAGAAAAAAATATATCAAGATGCTTATAGGGCGGAGTGGCAGGTATATAAAGAAG
AGATATGCAGATTTAAAGAACAGCTAACTCCAAGTCAGATTATGTCTTTGGAAAAAGAAATCATGGACAA
ACATTTAAAAAGGAAAGCTATGACAAAAAAAAAAGAGTTAACACTGCTTGGAAAACCAAAAAGACCTCGT
TCAGCTTATAACGTTTATGTAGCTGAAAGATTCCAAGAAGCTAAGGGTGATTCACCGCAGGAAAAGCTGA
AGACTGTAAAGGAAAACTGGAAAAATCTGTCTGACTCTGAAAAGGAATTATATATTCAGCATGCTAAAGA
GGACGAAACTCGTTATCATAATGAAATGAAGTCTTGGGAAGAACAAATGATTGAAGTTGGACGAAAGGAT
CTTCTACGTCGCACAATAAAGAAACAACGAAAATATGGTGCTGAGGAGTGTACCGGTGAATTCACCATGG
ACAAAGACTGCGAAATGAAGCGCACCACCCTGGATAGCCCTCTGGGCAAGCTGGAACTGTCTGGGTGCGA
ACAGGGCCTGCACCGTATCATCTTCCTGGGCAAAGGAACATCTGCCGCCGACGCCGTGGAAGTGCCTGCC
CCAGCCGCCGTGCTGGGCGGACCAGAGCCACTGATGCAGGCCACCGCCTGGCTCAACGCCTACTTTCACC
AGCCTGAGGCCATCGAGGAGTTCCCTGTGCCAGCCCTGCACCACCCAGTGTTCCAGCAGGAGAGCTTTAC
CCGCCAGGTGCTGTGGAAACTGCTGAAAGTGGTGAAGTTCGGAGAGGTCATCAGCTACAGCCACCTGGCC
GCCCTGGCCGGCAATCCCGCCGCCACCGCCGCCGTGAAAACCGCCCTGAGCGGAAATCCCGTGCCCATTC
TGATCCCCTGCCACCGGGTGGTGCAGGGCGACCTGGACGTGGGGGGCTACGAGGGCGGGCTCGCCGTGAA
AGAGTGGCTGCTGGCCCACGAGGGCCACAGACTGGGCAAGCCTGGGCTGGGTCCTGCAGGCGGATCCGCG
TTTAAACTCGAGGTTAATTAATGAGCGGCCGCATAGATAACTGATCCAGTGTGCTGGAATTAATTCGCTG
TCTGCGAGGGCCAGCTGTTGGGGTGAGTACTCCCTCTCAAAAGCGGGCATGACTTCTGCGCTAAGATTGT
CAGTTTCCAAAAACGAGGAGGATTTGATATTCACCTGGCCCGCGGTGATGCCTTTGAGGGTGGCCGCGTC
CATCTGGTCAGAAAAGACAATCTTTTTGTTGTCAAGCTTGAGGTGTGGCAGGCTTGAGATCTGGCCATAC
ACTTGAGTGACAATGACATCCACTTTGCCTTTCTCTCCACAGGTGTCCACTCCCAGGTCCAACTGCAGGT
CGAGCATGCATCTAGGGCGGCCAATTCCGCCCCTCTCCCCCCCCCCCCTCTCCCTCCCCCCCCCCTAACG
TTACTGGCCGAAGCCGCTTGGAATAAGGCCGGTGTGCGTTTGTCTATATGTTATTTTCCACCATATTGCC
GTCTTTTGGCAATGTGAGGGCCCGGAAACCTGGCCCTGTCTTCTTGACGAGCATTCCTAGGGGTCTTTCC
CCTCTCGCCAAAGGAATGCAAGGTCTGTTGAATGTCGTGAAGGAAGCAGTTCCTCTGGAAGCTTCTTGAA
GACAAACAACGTCTGTAGCGACCCTTTGCAGGCAGCGGAACCCCCCACCTGGCGACAGGTGCCTCTGCGG
CCAAAAGCCACGTGTATAAGATACACCTGCAAAGGCGGCACAACCCCAGTGCCACGTTGTGAGTTGGATA
GTTGTGGAAAGAGTCAAATGGCTCTCCTCAAGCGTATTCAACAAGGGGCTGAAGGATGCCCAGAAGGTAC
CCCATTGTATGGGATCTGATCTGGGGCCTCGGTGCACATGCTTTACATGTGTTTAGTCGAGGTTAAAAAA
ACGTCTAGGCCCCCCGAACCACGGGGACGTGGTTTTCCTTTGAAAAACACGATGATAAGCTTGCCACAAC
CCGGGATAATTCCTGCAGCCAATATGGGATCGGCCATTGAACAAGATGGATTGCACGCAGGTTCTCCGGC
CGCTTGGGTGGAGAGGCTATTCGGCTATGACTGGGCACAACAGACAATCGGCTGCTCTGATGCCGCCGTG
TTCCGGCTGTCAGCGCAGGGGCGCCCGGTTCTTTTTGTCAAGACCGACCTGTCCGGTGCCCTGAATGAAC
TGCAGGACGAGGCAGCGCGGCTATCGTGGCTGGCCACGACGGGCGTTCCTTGCGCAGCTGTGCTCGACGT
TGTCACTGAAGCGGGAAGGGACTGGCTGCTATTGGGCGAAGTGCCGGGGCAGGATCTCCTGTCATCTCAC
CTTGCTCCTGCCGAGAAAGTATCCATCATGGCTGATGCAATGCGGCGGCTGCATACGCTTGATCCGGCTA
CCTGCCCATTCGACCACCAAGCGAAACATCGCATCGAGCGAGCACGTACTCGGATGGAAGCCGGTCTTGT
CGATCAGGATGATCTGGACGAAGAGCATCAGGGGCTCGCGCCAGCCGAACTGTTCGCCAGGCTCAAGGCG
CGCATGCCCGACGGCGATGATCTCGTCGTGACCCATGGCGATGCCTGCTTGCCGAATATCATGGTGGAAA
ATGGCCGCTTTTCTGGATTCATCGACTGTGGCCGGCTGGGTGTGGCGGACCGCTATCAGGACATAGCGTT
GGCTACCCGTGATATTGCTGAAGAGCTTGGCGGCGAATGGGCTGACCGCTTCCTCGTGCTTTACGGTATC
GCCGCTCCCGATTCGCAGCGCATCGCCTTCTATCGCCTTCTTGACGAGTTCTTCTGAGGGGATCAATTCT
CTAGATAACTGATCATAATCAGCCATACCACATTTGTAGAGGTTTTACTTGCTTTAAAAAACCTCCCACA
CCTCCCCCTGAACCTGAAACATAAAATGAATGCAATTGTTGTTGTTAACTTGTTTATTGCAGCTTATAAT
GGTTACAAATAAAGCAATAGCATCACAAATTTCACAAATAAAGCATTTTTTTCACTGCATTCTAGTTGTG
GTTTGTCCAAACTCATCAATGTATCTTAACGCGTCGAGTGCATTCTAGTTGTGGTTTGTCCAAACTCATC
AATGTATCTTATCATGTCTGTATACCGTCGACCTCTAGCTAGAGCTTGGCGTAATCATGGTCATAGCTGT
TTCCTGTGTGAAATTGTTATCCGCTCACAATTCCACACAACATACGAGCCGGAAGCATAAAGTGTAAAGC
CTGGGGTGCCTAATGAGTGAGCTAACTCACATTAATTGCGTTGCGCTCACTGCCCGCTTTCCAGTCGGGA
AACCTGTCGTGCCAGCTGCATTAATGAATCGGCCAACGCGCGGGGAGAGGCGGTTTGCGTATTGGGCGCT
CTTCCGCTTCCTCGCTCACTGACTCGCTGCGCTCGGTCGTTCGGCTGCGGCGAGCGGTATCAGCTCACTC
AAAGGCGGTAATACGGTTATCCACAGAATCAGGGGATAACGCAGGAAAGAACATGTGAGCAAAAGGCCAG
CAAAAGGCCAGGAACCGTAAAAAGGCCGCGTTGCTGGCGTTTTTCCATAGGCTCCGCCCCCCTGACGAGC
ATCACAAAAATCGACGCTCAAGTCAGAGGTGGCGAAACCCGACAGGACTATAAAGATACCAGGCGTTTCC
CCCTGGAAGCTCCCTCGTGCGCTCTCCTGTTCCGACCCTGCCGCTTACCGGATACCTGTCCGCCTTTCTC
CCTTCGGGAAGCGTGGCGCTTTCTCATAGCTCACGCTGTAGGTATCTCAGTTCGGTGTAGGTCGTTCGCT
CCAAGCTGGGCTGTGTGCACGAACCCCCCGTTCAGCCCGACCGCTGCGCCTTATCCGGTAACTATCGTCT
TGAGTCCAACCCGGTAAGACACGACTTATCGCCACTGGCAGCAGCCACTGGTAACAGGATTAGCAGAGCG
AGGTATGTAGGCGGTGCTACAGAGTTCTTGAAGTGGTGGCCTAACTACGGCTACACTAGAAGAACAGTAT
TTGGTATCTGCGCTCTGCTGAAGCCAGTTACCTTCGGAAAAAGAGTTGGTAGCTCTTGATCCGGCAAACA
AACCACCGCTGGTAGCGGTGGTTTTTTTGTTTGCAAGCAGCAGATTACGCGCAGAAAAAAAGGATCTCAA
GAAGATCCTTTGATCTTTTCTACGGGGTCTGACGCTCAGTGGAACGAAAACTCACGTTAAGGGATTTTGG
TCATGAGATTATCAAAAAGGATCTTCACCTAGATCCTTTTAAATTAAAAATGAAGTTTTAAATCAATCTA
AAGTATATATGAGTAAACTTGGTCTGACAGTTACCAATGCTTAATCAGTGAGGCACCTATCTCAGCGATC
TGTCTATTTCGTTCATCCATAGTTGCCTGACTCCCCGTCGTGTAGATAACTACGATACGGGAGGGCTTAC
CATCTGGCCCCAGTGCTGCAATGATACCGCGAGACCCACGCTCACCGGCTCCAGATTTATCAGCAATAAA
CCAGCCAGCCGGAAGGGCCGAGCGCAGAAGTGGTCCTGCAACTTTATCCGCCTCCATCCAGTCTATTAAT
TGTTGCCGGGAAGCTAGAGTAAGTAGTTCGCCAGTTAATAGTTTGCGCAACGTTGTTGCCATTGCTACAG
GCATCGTGGTGTCACGCTCGTCGTTTGGTATGGCTTCATTCAGCTCCGGTTCCCAACGATCAAGGCGAGT
TACATGATCCCCCATGTTGTGCAAAAAAGCGGTTAGCTCCTTCGGTCCTCCGATCGTTGTCAGAAGTAAG
TTGGCCGCAGTGTTATCACTCATGGTTATGGCAGCACTGCATAATTCTCTTACTGTCATGCCATCCGTAA
GATGCTTTTCTGTGACTGGTGAGTACTCAACCAAGTCATTCTGAGAATAGTGTATGCGGCGACCGAGTTG
CTCTTGCCCGGCGTCAATACGGGATAATACCGCGCCACATAGCAGAACTTTAAAAGTGCTCATCATTGGA
AAACGTTCTTCGGGGCGAAAACTCTCAAGGATCTTACCGCTGTTGAGATCCAGTTCGATGTAACCCACTC
GTGCACCCAACTGATCTTCAGCATCTTTTACTTTCACCAGCGTTTCTGGGTGAGCAAAAACAGGAAGGCA
AAATGCCGCAAAAAAGGGAATAAGGGCGACACGGAAATGTTGAATACTCATACTCTTCCTTTTTCAATAT
TATTGAAGCATTTATCAGGGTTATTGTCTCATGAGCGGATACATATTTGAATGTATTTAGAAAAATAAAC
AAATAGGGGTTCCGCGCACATTTCCCCGAAAAGTGCCACCTGACGTC
Features (pLannotate 1.2.2; 20 found; start..end, strand, type, name):
     28..80      -  misc_feature   bom (fragment): basis of mobility region from pBR322
    235..614     +  enhancer       CMV enhancer: human cytomegalovirus immediate early enhancer
    615..818     +  promoter       CMV promoter: human cytomegalovirus (CMV) immediate early promoter
    814..847     +  LTR            5' LTR (truncated) (fragment): truncated 5' long terminal repeat (LTR) from HIV-1
    863..881     +  promoter       T7 promoter: promoter for bacteriophage T7 RNA polymerase
    924..1661    +  CDS            TFAM: TFAM_HUMAN - Also known as TCF6, TCF6L2. Experimental evidence at protein level: Swiss-Prot protein existence level 1. Binds to the mitochondrial light strand promoter and functions in mitochondrial transcription regulation (PubMed:29445193, PubMed:32183942). Component of the mitochondrial transcription initiation complex, composed at least of TFB2M, TFAM and POLRMT that is required for basal transcription of mitochondrial DNA (PubMed:29149603). In this complex, TFAM recruits POLRMT to a specific promoter whereas TFB2M induces structural changes in POLRMT to enable promoter opening and trappin
   1677..2222    +  CDS            SNAP-tag®: human O6-alkylguanine-DNA-alkyltransferase variant that forms covalent bonds with benzylguanine derivatives fast-reacting variant, optimized for mammalian expression
   2333..2562    +  intron         chimeric intron: chimera between introns from adenovirus and immunoglobulin heavy chain genes
   2746..3208    +  misc_feature   IRES: internal ribosome entry site (IRES) of the encephalomyocarditis virus (EMCV)
   3244..4047    +  CDS            NeoR/KanR: aminoglycoside phosphotransferase from Tn5; aph(3')-II (or nptII); confers resistance to neomycin, kanamycin, and G418 (Geneticin®)
   4070..4154    +  CDS            large T antigen (fragment): large T antigen from SV40 (simian virus 40)
   4177..4298    +  polyA_signal   SV40 poly(A) signal: SV40 polyadenylation signal
   4309..4360    +  polyA_signal   SV40 poly(A) signal (fragment): SV40 polyadenylation signal
   4424..4440    -  protein_bind   lac operator: The lac repressor binds to the lac operator to inhibit transcription in E. coli. This inhibition can be relieved by adding lactose or isopropyl-β-D-thiogalactopyranoside (IPTG). lac repressor encoded by lacI
   4448..4478    -  promoter       lac promoter: promoter for the E. coli lac operon
   4493..4514    -  protein_bind   CAP binding site: CAP binding activates transcription in the presence of cAMP. E. coli catabolite activator protein
   4527..4619    -  CDS            lacI (fragment): lac repressor; lacI; The lac repressor binds to the lac operator to inhibit transcription in E. coli. This inhibition can be relieved by adding lactose or isopropyl-β-D-thiogalactopyranoside (IPTG).
   4802..5390    -  rep_origin     ori: high-copy-number ColE1/pMB1/pBR322/pUC origin of replication
   5561..6421    -  CDS            AmpR: β-lactamase; bla; confers resistance to ampicillin, carbenicillin, and related antibiotics
   6422..6526    -  promoter       AmpR promoter: bla
