[The description below was written by a language model from this plasmid's Addgene catalogue record and pLannotate feature annotations shown in this document.]
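Description:
TFAM-SNAPf is a mammalian expression plasmid built on the commercial pSNAPf backbone for producing human mitochondrial transcription factor A (TFAM) fused at its C terminus to the SNAPf tag. It is about 6.5 kb and is maintained in E. coli as a high-copy plasmid through a ColE1/pUC-type origin with ampicillin selection from the bla gene. Short remnants of lac regulatory sequence and a pBR322 bom fragment are backbone carry-over with no evident role in the design.

Expression is driven by the human cytomegalovirus immediate-early enhancer and promoter, with a T7 promoter lying just upstream of the coding region. The TFAM open reading frame, subcloned from an earlier plasmid between NheI and XmaI sites, is annotated at roughly 740 bp, shorter than the 1.3 kb insert size in the catalogue entry, which may count the tag as well. It is followed after a short linker by SNAPf, a fast-reacting variant of human O6-alkylguanine-DNA alkyltransferase that bonds covalently to benzylguanine-derivatised substrates, so the fusion can be labelled with cell-permeable fluorescent ligands. Placing the tag at the C terminus leaves the N terminus of TFAM free, where mitochondrial import signals normally reside. Downstream, a chimeric intron and an EMCV IRES link a neomycin phosphotransferase gene to the same transcript, which ends at an SV40 polyadenylation signal. G418 selection is therefore coupled to expression of the fusion, which suits derivation of stable lines as well as transient transfection.

TFAM binds and packages mitochondrial DNA and takes part in mitochondrial transcription initiation, so the labelled protein would mark the mitochondrial matrix and nucleoids in imaging experiments. The plasmid was deposited with a study of effector recruitment to damaged mitochondria and NF-κB signalling.
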