Addgene plasmid #187909: TFAM-SNAPf
Purpose: Mammalian cell expression of SNAPf-labeled TFAM
Depositing lab: Erika Holzbaur. Depositing organization: University of Pennsylvania. Publication: Damaged mitochondria recruit the effector NEMO to activate NF-kappaB signaling. Harding O, Holzer E, Riley JF, Martens S, Holzbaur ELF. Mol Cell. 2023 Sep 7;83(17):3188-3204.e7. doi: 10.1016/j.molcel.2023.08.005. PubMed 37683611.
Backbone
  Vector backbone: pSNAPf
  Backbone manufacturer: NEB
  Backbone size w/o insert (bp): 5200
  Total vector size (bp): 6500
  Vector type: Mammalian Expression
  Selectable markers: Neomycin (select with G418)
Growth in bacteria
  Bacterial resistance: Ampicillin, 100 μg/mL
  Growth temperature: 37°C
  Growth strain: DH5alpha
  Copy number: High Copy
Gene/Insert
  Gene/Insert name: TFAM
  Species: H. sapiens (human)
  Insert size (bp): 1300
  GenBank ID: NM_003201.3
  Entrez Gene: TFAM (a.k.a. MTDPS15, MTTF1, MTTFA, TCF6, TCF6L1, TCF6L2, TCF6L3)
  Promoter: CMV
  Tag / fusion protein: SNAPf (C terminal on insert)
  Cloning method: Restriction Enzyme; 5′ cloning site NheI (not destroyed); 3′ cloning site XmaI (not destroyed)
  Sequencing primers: 5′ NA; 3′ 3' Sequencing Primer: puSNAPf 5'-CTGCATCAGTGGCTCTGGT
Resource information
  A portion of this plasmid was derived from a plasmid made by: TFAM subcloned from Addgene 67064
Terms and licenses: Academic/Nonprofit Terms; Industry Terms: Not Available to Industry
Depositor comments: Please visit https://www.biorxiv.org/content/10.1101/2022.06.21.496850v1 for bioRxiv preprint.
How to cite: TFAM-SNAPf was a gift from Erika Holzbaur (Addgene plasmid # 187909 ; http://n2t.net/addgene:187909 ; RRID:Addgene_187909)
